>Addgene plasmid #135119 | SRSF8_RRM_pGEX | depositor full sequence | sequence record 259863 | Full Sequence
GGCCGCATCGTGACTGACTGACGATCTGCCTCGCGCGTTTCGGTGATGACGGTGAAAACCTCTGACACAT
GCAGCTCCCGGAGACGGTCACAGCTTGTCTGTAAGCGGATGCCGGGAGCAGACAAGCCCGTCAGGGCGCG
TCAGCGGGTGTTGGCGGGTGTCGGGGCGCAGCCATGACCCAGTCACGTAGCGATAGCGGAGTGTATAATT
CTTGAAGACGAAAGGGCCTCGTGATACGCCTATTTTTATAGGTTAATGTCATGATAATAATGGTTTCTTA
GACGTCAGGTGGCACTTTTCGGGGAAATGTGCGCGGAACCCCTATTTGTTTATTTTTCTAAATACATTCA
AATATGTATCCGCTCATGAGACAATAACCCTGATAAATGCTTCAATAATATTGAAAAAGGAAGAGTATGA
GTATTCAACATTTCCGTGTCGCCCTTATTCCCTTTTTTGCGGCATTTTGCCTTCCTGTTTTTGCTCACCC
AGAAACGCTGGTGAAAGTAAAAGATGCTGAAGATCAGTTGGGTGCACGAGTGGGTTACATCGAACTGGAT
CTCAACAGCGGTAAGATCCTTGAGAGTTTTCGCCCCGAAGAACGTTTTCCAATGATGAGCACTTTTAAAG
TTCTGCTATGTGGCGCGGTATTATCCCGTGTTGACGCCGGGCAAGAGCAACTCGGTCGCCGCATACACTA
TTCTCAGAATGACTTGGTTGAGTACTCACCAGTCACAGAAAAGCATCTTACGGATGGCATGACAGTAAGA
GAATTATGCAGTGCTGCCATAACCATGAGTGATAACACTGCGGCCAACTTACTTCTGACAACGATCGGAG
GACCGAAGGAGCTAACCGCTTTTTTGCACAACATGGGGGATCATGTAACTCGCCTTGATCGTTGGGAACC
GGAGCTGAATGAAGCCATACCAAACGACGAGCGTGACACCACGATGCCTGCAGCAATGGCAACAACGTTG
CGCAAACTATTAACTGGCGAACTACTTACTCTAGCTTCCCGGCAACAATTAATAGACTGGATGGAGGCGG
ATAAAGTTGCAGGACCACTTCTGCGCTCGGCCCTTCCGGCTGGCTGGTTTATTGCTGATAAATCTGGAGC
CGGTGAGCGTGGGTCTCGCGGTATCATTGCAGCACTGGGGCCAGATGGTAAGCCCTCCCGTATCGTAGTT
ATCTACACGACGGGGAGTCAGGCAACTATGGATGAACGAAATAGACAGATCGCTGAGATAGGTGCCTCAC
TGATTAAGCATTGGTAACTGTCAGACCAAGTTTACTCATATATACTTTAGATTGATTTAAAACTTCATTT
TTAATTTAAAAGGATCTAGGTGAAGATCCTTTTTGATAATCTCATGACCAAAATCCCTTAACGTGAGTTT
TCGTTCCACTGAGCGTCAGACCCCGTAGAAAAGATCAAAGGATCTTCTTGAGATCCTTTTTTTCTGCGCG
TAATCTGCTGCTTGCAAACAAAAAAACCACCGCTACCAGCGGTGGTTTGTTTGCCGGATCAAGAGCTACC
AACTCTTTTTCCGAAGGTAACTGGCTTCAGCAGAGCGCAGATACCAAATACTGTCCTTCTAGTGTAGCCG
TAGTTAGGCCACCACTTCAAGAACTCTGTAGCACCGCCTACATACCTCGCTCTGCTAATCCTGTTACCAG
TGGCTGCTGCCAGTGGCGATAAGTCGTGTCTTACCGGGTTGGACTCAAGACGATAGTTACCGGATAAGGC
GCAGCGGTCGGGCTGAACGGGGGGTTCGTGCACACAGCCCAGCTTGGAGCGAACGACCTACACCGAACTG
AGATACCTACAGCGTGAGCTATGAGAAAGCGCCACGCTTCCCGAAGGGAGAAAGGCGGACAGGTATCCGG
TAAGCGGCAGGGTCGGAACAGGAGAGCGCACGAGGGAGCTTCCAGGGGGAAACGCCTGGTATCTTTATAG
TCCTGTCGGGTTTCGCCACCTCTGACTTGAGCGTCGATTTTTGTGATGCTCGTCAGGGGGGCGGAGCCTA
TGGAAAAACGCCAGCAACGCGGCCTTTTTACGGTTCCTGGCCTTTTGCTGGCCTTTTGCTCACATGTTCT
TTCCTGCGTTATCCCCTGATTCTGTGGATAACCGTATTACCGCCTTTGAGTGAGCTGATACCGCTCGCCG
CAGCCGAACGACCGAGCGCAGCGAGTCAGTGAGCGAGGAAGCGGAAGAGCGCCTGATGCGGTATTTTCTC
CTTACGCATCTGTGCGGTATTTCACACCGCATAAATTCCGACACCATCGAATGGTGCAAAACCTTTCGCG
GTATGGCATGATAGCGCCCGGAAGAGAGTCAATTCAGGGTGGTGAATGTGAAACCAGTAACGTTATACGA
TGTCGCAGAGTATGCCGGTGTCTCTTATCAGACCGTTTCCCGCGTGGTGAACCAGGCCAGCCACGTTTCT
GCGAAAACGCGGGAAAAAGTGGAAGCGGCGATGGCGGAGCTGAATTACATTCCCAACCGCGTGGCACAAC
AACTGGCGGGCAAACAGTCGTTGCTGATTGGCGTTGCCACCTCCAGTCTGGCCCTGCACGCGCCGTCGCA
AATTGTCGCGGCGATTAAATCTCGCGCCGATCAACTGGGTGCCAGCGTGGTGGTGTCGATGGTAGAACGA
AGCGGCGTCGAAGCCTGTAAAGCGGCGGTGCACAATCTTCTCGCGCAACGCGTCAGTGGGCTGATCATTA
ACTATCCGCTGGATGACCAGGATGCCATTGCTGTGGAAGCTGCCTGCACTAATGTTCCGGCGTTATTTCT
TGATGTCTCTGACCAGACACCCATCAACAGTATTATTTTCTCCCATGAAGACGGTACGCGACTGGGCGTG
GAGCATCTGGTCGCATTGGGTCACCAGCAAATCGCGCTGTTAGCGGGCCCATTAAGTTCTGTCTCGGCGC
GTCTGCGTCTGGCTGGCTGGCATAAATATCTCACTCGCAATCAAATTCAGCCGATAGCGGAACGGGAAGG
CGACTGGAGTGCCATGTCCGGTTTTCAACAAACCATGCAAATGCTGAATGAGGGCATCGTTCCCACTGCG
ATGCTGGTTGCCAACGATCAGATGGCGCTGGGCGCAATGCGCGCCATTACCGAGTCCGGGCTGCGCGTTG
GTGCGGATATCTCGGTAGTGGGATACGACGATACCGAAGACAGCTCATGTTATATCCCGCCGTCAACCAC
CATCAAACAGGATTTTCGCCTGCTGGGGCAAACCAGCGTGGACCGCTTGCTGCAACTCTCTCAGGGCCAG
GCGGTGAAGGGCAATCAGCTGTTGCCCGTCTCACTGGTGAAAAGAAAAACCACCCTGGCGCCCAATACGC
AAACCGCCTCTCCCCGCGCGTTGGCCGATTCATTAATGCAGCTGGCACGACAGGTTTCCCGACTGGAAAG
CGGGCAGTGAGCGCAACGCAATTAATGTGAGTTAGCTCACTCATTAGGCACCCCAGGCTTTACACTTTAT
GCTTCCGGCTCGTATGTTGTGTGGAATTGTGAGCGGATAACAATTTCACACAGGAAACAGCTATGACCAT
GATTACGGATTCACTGGCCGTCGTTTTACAACGTCGTGACTGGGAAAACCCTGGCGTTACCCAACTTAAT
CGCCTTGCAGCACATCCCCCTTTCGCCAGCTGGCGTAATAGCGAAGAGGCCCGCACCGATCGCCCTTCCC
AACAGTTGCGCAGCCTGAATGGCGAATGGCGCTTTGCCTGGTTTCCGGCACCAGAAGCGGTGCCGGAAAG
CTGGCTGGAGTGCGATCTTCCTGAGGCCGATACTGTCGTCGTCCCCTCAAACTGGCAGATGCACGGTTAC
GATGCGCCCATCTACACCAACGTAACCTATCCCATTACGGTCAATCCGCCGTTTGTTCCCACGGAGAATC
CGACGGGTTGTTACTCGCTCACATTTAATGTTGATGAAAGCTGGCTACAGGAAGGCCAGACGCGAATTAT
TTTTGATGGCGTTGGAATTACGTTATCGACTGCACGGTGCACCAATGCTTCTGGCGTCAGGCAGCCATCG
GAAGCTGTGGTATGGCTGTGCAGGTCGTAAATCACTGCATAATTCGTGTCGCTCAAGGCGCACTCCCGTT
CTGGATAATGTTTTTTGCGCCGACATCATAACGGTTCTGGCAAATATTCTGAAATGAGCTGTTGACAATT
AATCATCGGCTCGTATAATGTGTGGAATTGTGAGCGGATAACAATTTCACACAGGAAACAGTATTCATGT
CCCCTATACTAGGTTATTGGAAAATTAAGGGCCTTGTGCAACCCACTCGACTTCTTTTGGAATATCTTGA
AGAAAAATATGAAGAGCATTTGTATGAGCGCGATGAAGGTGATAAATGGCGAAACAAAAAGTTTGAATTG
GGTTTGGAGTTTCCCAATCTTCCTTATTATATTGATGGTGATGTTAAATTAACACAGTCTATGGCCATCA
TACGTTATATAGCTGACAAGCACAACATGTTGGGTGGTTGTCCAAAAGAGCGTGCAGAGATTTCAATGCT
TGAAGGAGCGGTTTTGGATATTAGATACGGTGTTTCGAGAATTGCATATAGTAAAGACTTTGAAACTCTC
AAAGTTGATTTTCTTAGCAAGCTACCTGAAATGCTGAAAATGTTCGAAGATCGTTTATGTCATAAAACAT
ATTTAAATGGTGATCATGTAACCCATCCTGACTTCATGTTGTATGACGCTCTTGATGTTGTTTTATACAT
GGACCCAATGTGCCTGGATGCGTTCCCAAAATTAGTTTGTTTTAAAAAACGTATTGAAGCTATCCCACAA
ATTGATAAGTACTTGAAATCCAGCAAGTATATAGCATGGCCTTTGCAGGGCTGGCAAGCCACGTTTGGTG
GTGGCGACCATCCTCCAAAATCGGATCTGGAAGTTCTGTTCCAGGGGCCCCTGGGATTAATGGACGAAAA
AACCACCGGTTGGCGTGGTGGTCACGTTGTTGAAGGTCTGGCTGGTGAACTGGAACAGCTGCGTGCTCGT
CTGGAACACCACCCGCAGGGTCAGCGTGAACCGGGATCCATGAGCTGCGGCCGCCCCCCTCCCGACGTGG
ACGGCATGATCACCCTCAAGGTGGACAACCTGACCTACCGCACCTCTCCCGACAGCTTGAGGCGCGTGTT
CGAGAAGTACGGGCGCGTGGGCGACGTGTACATCCCGCGGGAGCCCCACACCAAGGCGCCCCGGGGCTTC
GCTTTCGTCCGCTTTCACGACCGGCGCGACGCCCAAGACGCCGAGGCCGCCATGGACGGGGCGGAGCTGG
ACGGACGCGAGCTGCGGGTGCAGGTGGCGCGCTATGGCCGCCGGGACCTGCCCCGCAGCCGCCAGGGAGA
GCCACGCGGCAGGTCCAGAGGCGGCTAAGC
Features (pLannotate 1.2.2; 17 found; start..end, strand, type, name):
     26..65      +  CDS            rop (fragment): Rop protein, which maintains plasmids at low copy number; rop
    167..207     +  misc_feature   bom (fragment): basis of mobility region from pBR322
    312..416     +  promoter       AmpR promoter: bla
    417..1277    +  CDS            AmpR: β-lactamase; bla; confers resistance to ampicillin, carbenicillin, and related antibiotics
   1448..2036    +  rep_origin     ori: high-copy-number ColE1/pMB1/pBR322/pUC origin of replication
   2222..2273    -  misc_feature   bom (fragment): basis of mobility region from pBR322
   2280..2357    +  promoter       lacIq promoter: lacI (mutant); In the lacIq allele, a single base change in the promoter boosts expression of the lacI gene about 10-fold.
   2358..3440    +  CDS            lacI: lac repressor; lacI; The lac repressor binds to the lac operator to inhibit transcription in E. coli. This inhibition can be relieved by adding lactose or isopropyl-β-D-thiogalactopyranoside (IPTG).
   3453..3474    +  protein_bind   CAP binding site: CAP binding activates transcription in the presence of cAMP. E. coli catabolite activator protein
   3489..3519    +  promoter       lac promoter: promoter for the E. coli lac operon
   3527..3543    +  protein_bind   lac operator: The lac repressor binds to the lac operator to inhibit transcription in E. coli. This inhibition can be relieved by adding lactose or isopropyl-β-D-thiogalactopyranoside (IPTG). lac repressor encoded by lacI
   3563..3736    +  CDS            lacZα: LacZα fragment of β-galactosidase; lacZ fragment
   4015..4116    -  CDS            yciV (fragment): RNAAM_ECOLI - Also known as trpH From Escherichia coli (strain K12).
   4192..4220    +  promoter       tac promoter: strong E. coli promoter; hybrid between the trp and lac UV5 promoters
   4228..4244    +  protein_bind   lac operator: The lac repressor binds to the lac operator to inhibit transcription in E. coli. This inhibition can be relieved by adding lactose or isopropyl-β-D-thiogalactopyranoside (IPTG). lac repressor encoded by lacI
   4267..4920    +  CDS            GST26_SCHJA: Experimental evidence at protein level: Swiss-Prot protein existence level 1. GST isoenzymes appear to play a central role in the parasite detoxification system. Other functions are also suspected including a role in increasing the solubility of haematin in the parasite gut. From Schistosoma japonicum (Blood fluke).
   5080..5415    +  CDS            SRSF8 (fragment): SRSF8_HUMAN - Also known as SFRS2B, SRP46. Experimental evidence at protein level: Swiss-Prot protein existence level 1. Involved in pre-mRNA alternative splicing. From Homo sapiens (Human).
