>Addgene plasmid #135119 | SRSF8_RRM_pGEX | addgene full sequence | sequence record 273995 | Addgene NGS Result
TTGTGAGCGGATAACAATTTCACACAGGAAACAGTATTCATGTCCCCTATACTAGGTTATTGGAAAATTA
AGGGCCTTGTGCAACCCACTCGACTTCTTTTGGAATATCTTGAAGAAAAATATGAAGAGCATTTGTATGA
GCGCGATGAAGGTGATAAATGGCGAAACAAAAAGTTTGAATTGGGTTTGGAGTTTCCCAATCTTCCTTAT
TATATTGATGGTGATGTTAAATTAACACAGTCTATGGCCATCATACGTTATATAGCTGACAAGCACAACA
TGTTGGGTGGTTGTCCAAAAGAGCGTGCAGAGATTTCAATGCTTGAAGGAGCGGTTTTGGATATTAGATA
CGGTGTTTCGAGAATTGCATATAGTAAAGACTTTGAAACTCTCAAAGTTGATTTTCTTAGCAAGCTACCT
GAAATGCTGAAAATGTTCGAAGATCGTTTATGTCATAAAACATATTTAAATGGTGATCATGTAACCCATC
CTGACTTCATGTTGTATGACGCTCTTGATGTTGTTTTATACATGGACCCAATGTGCCTGGATGCGTTCCC
AAAATTAGTTTGTTTTAAAAAACGTATTGAAGCTATCCCACAAATTGATAAGTACTTGAAATCCAGCAAG
TATATAGCATGGCCTTTGCAGGGCTGGCAAGCCACGTTTGGTGGTGGCGACCATCCTCCAAAATCGGATC
TGGAAGTTCTGTTCCAGGGGCCCCTGGGATTAATGGACGAAAAAACCACCGGTTGGCGTGGTGGTCACGT
TGTTGAAGGTCTGGCTGGTGAACTGGAACAGCTGCGTGCTCGTCTGGAACACCACCCGCAGGGTCAGCGT
GAACCGGGATCCATGAGCTGCGGCCGCCCCCCTCCCGACGTGGACGGCATGATCACCCTCAAGGTGGACA
ACCTGACCTACCGCACCTCTCCCGACAGCTTGAGGCGCGTGTTCGAGAAGTACGGGCGCGTGGGCGACGT
GTACATCCCGCGGGAGCCCCACACCAAGGCGCCCCGGGGCTTCGCTTTCGTCCGCTTTCACGACCGGCGC
GACGCCCAAGACGCCGAGGCCGCCATGGACGGGGCGGAGCTGGACGGACGCGAGCTGCGGGTGCAGGTGG
CGCGCTATGGCCGCCGGGACCTGCCCCGCAGCCGCCAGGGAGAGCCACGCGGCAGGTCCAGAGGCGGCTA
AGCGGCCGCATCGTGACTGACTGACGATCTGCCTCGCGCGTTTCGGTGATGACGGTGAAAACCTCTGACA
CATGCAGCTCCCGGAGACGGTCACAGCTTGTCTGTAAGCGGATGCCGGGAGCAGACAAGCCCGTCAGGGC
GCGTCAGCGGGTGTTGGCGGGTGTCGGGGCGCAGCCATGACCCAGTCACGTAGCGATAGCGGAGTGTATA
ATTCTTGAAGACGAAAGGGCCTCGTGATACGCCTATTTTTATAGGTTAATGTCATGATAATAATGGTTTC
TTAGACGTCAGGTGGCACTTTTCGGGGAAATGTGCGCGGAACCCCTATTTGTTTATTTTTCTAAATACAT
TCAAATATGTATCCGCTCATGAGACAATAACCCTGATAAATGCTTCAATAATATTGAAAAAGGAAGAGTA
TGAGTATTCAACATTTCCGTGTCGCCCTTATTCCCTTTTTTGCGGCATTTTGCCTTCCTGTTTTTGCTCA
CCCAGAAACGCTGGTGAAAGTAAAAGATGCTGAAGATCAGTTGGGTGCACGAGTGGGTTACATCGAACTG
GATCTCAACAGCGGTAAGATCCTTGAGAGTTTTCGCCCCGAAGAACGTTTTCCAATGATGAGCACTTTTA
AAGTTCTGCTATGTGGCGCGGTATTATCCCGTGTTGACGCCGGGCAAGAGCAACTCGGTCGCCGCATACA
CTATTCTCAGAATGACTTGGTTGAGTACTCACCAGTCACAGAAAAGCATCTTACGGATGGCATGACAGTA
AGAGAATTATGCAGTGCTGCCATAACCATGAGTGATAACACTGCGGCCAACTTACTTCTGACAACGATCG
GAGGACCGAAGGAGCTAACCGCTTTTTTGCACAACATGGGGGATCATGTAACTCGCCTTGATCGTTGGGA
ACCGGAGCTGAATGAAGCCATACCAAACGACGAGCGTGACACCACGATGCCTGCAGCAATGGCAACAACG
TTGCGCAAACTATTAACTGGCGAACTACTTACTCTAGCTTCCCGGCAACAATTAATAGACTGGATGGAGG
CGGATAAAGTTGCAGGACCACTTCTGCGCTCGGCCCTTCCGGCTGGCTGGTTTATTGCTGATAAATCTGG
AGCCGGTGAGCGTGGGTCTCGCGGTATCATTGCAGCACTGGGGCCAGATGGTAAGCCCTCCCGTATCGTA
GTTATCTACACGACGGGGAGTCAGGCAACTATGGATGAACGAAATAGACAGATCGCTGAGATAGGTGCCT
CACTGATTAAGCATTGGTAACTGTCAGACCAAGTTTACTCATATATACTTTAGATTGATTTAAAACTTCA
TTTTTAATTTAAAAGGATCTAGGTGAAGATCCTTTTTGATAATCTCATGACCAAAATCCCTTAACGTGAG
TTTTCGTTCCACTGAGCGTCAGACCCCGTAGAAAAGATCAAAGGATCTTCTTGAGATCCTTTTTTTCTGC
GCGTAATCTGCTGCTTGCAAACAAAAAAACCACCGCTACCAGCGGTGGTTTGTTTGCCGGATCAAGAGCT
ACCAACTCTTTTTCCGAAGGTAACTGGCTTCAGCAGAGCGCAGATACCAAATACTGTCCTTCTAGTGTAG
CCGTAGTTAGGCCACCACTTCAAGAACTCTGTAGCACCGCCTACATACCTCGCTCTGCTAATCCTGTTAC
CAGTGGCTGCTGCCAGTGGCGATAAGTCGTGTCTTACCGGGTTGGACTCAAGACGATAGTTACCGGATAA
GGCGCAGCGGTCGGGCTGAACGGGGGGTTCGTGCACACAGCCCAGCTTGGAGCGAACGACCTACACCGAA
CTGAGATACCTACAGCGTGAGCTATGAGAAAGCGCCACGCTTCCCGAAGGGAGAAAGGCGGACAGGTATC
CGGTAAGCGGCAGGGTCGGAACAGGAGAGCGCACGAGGGAGCTTCCAGGGGGAAACGCCTGGTATCTTTA
TAGTCCTGTCGGGTTTCGCCACCTCTGACTTGAGCGTCGATTTTTGTGATGCTCGTCAGGGGGGCGGAGC
CTATGGAAAAACGCCAGCAACGCGGCCTTTTTACGGTTCCTGGCCTTTTGCTGGCCTTTTGCTCACATGT
TCTTTCCTGCGTTATCCCCTGATTCTGTGGATAACCGTATTACCGCCTTTGAGTGAGCTGATACCGCTCG
CCGCAGCCGAACGACCGAGCGCAGCGAGTCAGTGAGCGAGGAAGCGGAAGAGCGCCTGATGCGGTATTTT
CTCCTTACGCATCTGTGCGGTATTTCACACCGCATAAATTCCGACACCATCGAATGGCGCAAAACCTTTC
GCGGTATGGCATGATAGCGCCCGGAAGAGAGTCAATTCAGGGTGGTGAATGTGAAACCAGTAACGTTATA
CGATGTCGCAGAGTATGCCGGTGTCTCTTATCAGACCGTTTCCCGCGTGGTGAACCAGGCCAGCCACGTT
TCTGCGAAAACGCGGGAAAAAGTGGAAGCGGCGATGGCGGAGCTGAATTACATTCCCAACCGCGTGGCAC
AACAACTGGCGGGCAAACAGTCGTTGCTGATTGGCGTTGCCACCTCCAGTCTGGCCCTGCACGCGCCGTC
GCAAATTGTCGCGGCGATTAAATCTCGCGCCGATCAACTGGGTGCCAGCGTGGTGGTGTCGATGGTAGAA
CGAAGCGGCGTCGAAGCCTGTAAAGCGGCGGTGCACAATCTTCTCGCGCAACGCGTCAGTGGGCTGATCA
TTAACTATCCGCTGGATGACCAGGATGCCATTGCTGTGGAAGCTGCCTGCACTAATGTTCCGGCGTTATT
TCTTGATGTCTCTGACCAGACACCCATCAACAGTATTATTTTCTCCCATGAAGACGGTACGCGACTGGGC
GTGGAGCATCTGGTCGCATTGGGTCACCAGCAAATCGCGCTGTTAGCGGGCCCATTAAGTTCTGTCTCGG
CGCGTCTGCGTCTGGCTGGCTGGCATAAATATCTCACTCGCAATCAAATTCAGCCGATAGCGGAACGGGA
AGGCGACTGGAGTGCCATGTCCGGTTTTCAACAAACCATGCAAATGCTGAATGAGGGCATCGTTCCCACT
GCGATGCTGGTTGCCAACGATCAGATGGCGCTGGGCGCAATGCGCGCCATTACCGAGTCCGGGCTGCGCG
TTGGTGCGGATATCTCGGTAGTGGGATACGACGATACCGAAGACAGCTCATGTTATATCCCGCCGTTAAC
CACCATCAAACAGGATTTTCGCCTGCTGGGGCAAACCAGCGTGGACCGCTTGCTGCAACTCTCTCAGGGC
CAGGCGGTGAAGGGCAATCAGCTGTTGCCCGTCTCACTGGTGAAAAGAAAAACCACGCTAGCGCCCAATA
CGCAAACCGCCTCTCCCCGCGCGTTGGCCGATTCATTAATGCAGCTGGCACGACAGGTTTCCCGACTGGA
AAGCGGGCAGTGAGCGCAACGCAATTAATGTAAGTTAGCTCACTCATTAGGCACCCCAGGCTTTACACTT
TATGCTTCCGGCTCGTATGTTGTGTGGAATTGTGAGCGGATAACAATTTCACACAGGAAACAGCTATGAC
CATGATTACGGATTCACTGGCCGTCGTTTTACAACGTCGTGACTGGGAAAACCCTGGCGTTACCCAACTT
AATCGCCTTGCAGCACATCCCCCTTTCGCCAGCTGGCGTAATAGCGAAGAGGCCCGCACCGATCGCCCTT
CCCAACAGTTGCGCAGCCTGAATGGCGAATGGCGCTTTGCCTGGTTTCCGGCACCAGAAGCGGTGCCGGA
AAGCTGGCTGGAGTGCGATCTTCCTGAGGCCGATACTGTCGTCGTCCCCTCAAACTGGCAGATGCACGGT
TACGATGCGCCCATCTACACCAACGTGACCTATCCCATTACGGTCAATCCGCCGTTTGTTCCCACGGAGA
ATCCGACGGGTTGTTACTCGCTCACATTTAATGTTGATGAAAGCTGGCTACAGGAAGGCCAGACGCGAAT
TATTTTTGATGGCGTTGGAATTAGCTTATCGACTGCACGGTGCACCAATGCTTCTGGCGTCAGGCAGCCA
TCGGAAGCTGTGGTATGGCTGTGCAGGTCGTAAATCACTGCATAATTCGTGTCGCTCAAGGCGCACTCCC
GTTCTGGATAATGTTTTTTGCGCCGACATCATAACGGTTCTGGCAAATATTCTGAAATGAGCTGTTGACA
ATTAATCATCGGCTCGTATAATGTGTGGAA
Features (pLannotate 1.2.2; 17 found; start..end, strand, type, name):
      1..17      +  protein_bind   lac operator: The lac repressor binds to the lac operator to inhibit transcription in E. coli. This inhibition can be relieved by adding lactose or isopropyl-β-D-thiogalactopyranoside (IPTG). lac repressor encoded by lacI
     40..693     +  CDS            GST26_SCHJA: Experimental evidence at protein level: Swiss-Prot protein existence level 1. GST isoenzymes appear to play a central role in the parasite detoxification system. Other functions are also suspected including a role in increasing the solubility of haematin in the parasite gut. From Schistosoma japonicum (Blood fluke).
    853..1188    +  CDS            SRSF8 (fragment): SRSF8_HUMAN - Also known as SFRS2B, SRP46. Experimental evidence at protein level: Swiss-Prot protein existence level 1. Involved in pre-mRNA alternative splicing. From Homo sapiens (Human).
   1219..1258    +  CDS            rop (fragment): Rop protein, which maintains plasmids at low copy number; rop
   1360..1400    +  misc_feature   bom (fragment): basis of mobility region from pBR322
   1505..1609    +  promoter       AmpR promoter: bla
   1610..2470    +  CDS            AmpR: β-lactamase; bla; confers resistance to ampicillin, carbenicillin, and related antibiotics
   2641..3229    +  rep_origin     ori: high-copy-number ColE1/pMB1/pBR322/pUC origin of replication
   3415..3466    -  misc_feature   bom (fragment): basis of mobility region from pBR322
   3473..3550    +  promoter       lacI promoter: lacI
   3551..4633    +  CDS            lacI: lac repressor; lacI; The lac repressor binds to the lac operator to inhibit transcription in E. coli. This inhibition can be relieved by adding lactose or isopropyl-β-D-thiogalactopyranoside (IPTG).
   4646..4667    +  protein_bind   CAP binding site: CAP binding activates transcription in the presence of cAMP. E. coli catabolite activator protein
   4682..4712    +  promoter       lac promoter: promoter for the E. coli lac operon
   4720..4736    +  protein_bind   lac operator: The lac repressor binds to the lac operator to inhibit transcription in E. coli. This inhibition can be relieved by adding lactose or isopropyl-β-D-thiogalactopyranoside (IPTG). lac repressor encoded by lacI
   4756..4929    +  CDS            lacZα: LacZα fragment of β-galactosidase; lacZ fragment
   5193..5309    -  CDS            yciV (fragment): RNAAM_ECOLI - Also known as trpH From Escherichia coli (strain K12).
   5385..5413    +  promoter       tac promoter: strong E. coli promoter; hybrid between the trp and lac UV5 promoters
