[The description below was written by a language model from this plasmid's Addgene catalogue record and pLannotate feature annotations shown in this document.]
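Description:
SRSF8_RRM_pGEX is a bacterial expression plasmid built on the pGEX-6P-2 backbone for producing a fragment of human SRSF8 (also known as SRP46 or SFRS2B) as a recombinant fusion protein in E. coli. The insert is about 339 bp, cloned between BamHI and NotI sites that remain intact. The plasmid name indicates that it corresponds to the RNA recognition motif region, and the feature annotation likewise calls it a partial SRSF8 coding sequence. It sits downstream of the Schistosoma japonicum glutathione S-transferase coding sequence. The catalogue describes the N-terminal tag as GST-SBP, a dual-affinity tag. The SBP (streptavidin-binding peptide) portion is not annotated separately, but an unannotated stretch of roughly 160 bp between GST and the insert is where it would presumably lie.

Expression is driven by the tac promoter, a strong trp/lac hybrid, followed by a lac operator. The plasmid also carries lacI, so the promoter is repressed until it is induced with IPTG. One of the two sequence records annotates the lacI promoter as the stronger lacIq variant, while the other labels it as the ordinary lacI promoter. The plasmid replicates from a high-copy ColE1/pMB1-type origin and is selected with ampicillin through the β-lactamase gene. The remaining annotations (a lac promoter/lacZα segment and fragments of rop, bom and yciV) are backbone remnants. Both full-length records are 5,420 nt and show the same features, differing only in their start coordinate.

The stated purpose is recombinant expression of dual-tagged SRSF8. The associated publication concerns the sequence, structure and context preferences of human RNA-binding proteins, which suggests the purified domain was used for in vitro RNA-binding studies.
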