Addgene plasmid #135119: SRSF8_RRM_pGEX
Purpose: Recombinant expression of SRSF8 with dual-affinity tag
Depositing lab: Christopher Burge. Depositing organization: Massachusetts Institute of Technology. Publication: Sequence, Structure, and Context Preferences of Human RNA Binding Proteins. Dominguez D, Freese P, Alexis MS, Su A, Hochman M, Palden T, Bazile C, Lambert NJ, Van Nostrand EL, Pratt GA, Yeo GW, Graveley BR, Burge CB. Mol Cell. 2018 Jun 7;70(5):854-867.e9. doi: 10.1016/j.molcel.2018.05.001. Epub 2018 Jun 7. PubMed 29883606.
Backbone
  Vector backbone: pGEX-6P-2
  Backbone manufacturer: Promega
  Backbone size w/o insert (bp): 5081
  Vector type: Bacterial Expression
Growth in bacteria
  Bacterial resistance: Ampicillin, 100 μg/mL
  Growth temperature: 37°C
  Growth strain: DH5alpha
  Copy number: High Copy
Gene/Insert
  Gene/Insert name: SRSF8
  Species: H. sapiens (human)
  Insert size (bp): 339
  Entrez Gene: SRSF8 (a.k.a. SRP46, SFRS2B)
  Promoter: tac
  Tag / fusion protein: GST-SBP (N terminal on backbone)
  Cloning method: Restriction Enzyme; 5′ cloning site BamHI (not destroyed); 3′ cloning site NotI (not destroyed)
  Sequencing primers: 5′ 5GEX (GGGCTGGCAAGCCACGTTTGGTG); 3′ 3GEX (CCGGGAGCTGCATGTGTCAGAGG)
Terms and licenses: Academic/Nonprofit Terms; Industry Terms: Not Available to Industry
How to cite: SRSF8_RRM_pGEX was a gift from Christopher Burge (Addgene plasmid # 135119 ; http://n2t.net/addgene:135119 ; RRID:Addgene_135119)
