>Addgene plasmid #135119 | SRSF8_RRM_pGEX | depositor partial sequence | sequence record 259864 | SRSF8_ORF
ATGAGCTGCGGCCGCCCCCCTCCCGACGTGGACGGCATGATCACCCTCAAGGTGGACAACCTGACCTACC
GCACCTCTCCCGACAGCTTGAGGCGCGTGTTCGAGAAGTACGGGCGCGTGGGCGACGTGTACATCCCGCG
GGAGCCCCACACCAAGGCGCCCCGGGGCTTCGCTTTCGTCCGCTTTCACGACCGGCGCGACGCCCAAGAC
GCCGAGGCCGCCATGGACGGGGCGGAGCTGGACGGACGCGAGCTGCGGGTGCAGGTGGCGCGCTATGGCC
GCCGGGACCTGCCCCGCAGCCGCCAGGGAGAGCCACGCGGCAGGTCCAGAGGCGGCTAA
